>Addgene plasmid #83095 | pBabe neo TGFBR3-HA | depositor partial sequence | sequence record 158018 | TGFBR3
ATGACTTCCCATTATGTGATTGCCATCTTTGCCCTGATGAGCTCCTGTTTAGCCACTGCAGGTCCAGAGC
CTGGTGCACTGTGTGAACTGTCACCTGTCAGTGCCTCCCATCCTGTCCAGGCCTTGATGGAGAGCTTCAC
TGTTTTGTCAGGCTGTGCCAGCAGAGGCACAACTGGGCTGCCACAGGAGGTGCATGTCCTGAATCTCCGC
ACTGCAGGCCAGGGGCCTGGCCAGCTACAGAGAGAGGTCACACTTCACCTGAATCCCATCTCCTCAGTCC
ACATCCACCACAAGTCTGTTGTGTTCCTGCTCAACTCCCCACACCCCCTGGTGTGGCATCTGAAGACAGA
GAGACTTGCCACTGGGGTCTCCAGACTGTTTTTGGTGTCTGAGGGTTCTGTGGTCCAGTTTTCATCAGCA
AACTTCTCCTTGACAGCAGAAACAGAAGAAAGGAACTTCCCCCATGGAAATGAACATCTGTTAAATTGGG
CCCGAAAAGAGTATGGAGCAGTTACTTCATTCACCGAACTCAAGATAGCAAGAAACATTTATATTAAAGT
GGGGGAAGATCAAGTGTTCCCTCCAAAGTGCAACATAGGGAAGAATTTTCTCTCACTCAATTACCTTGCT
GAGTACCTTCAACCCAAAGCAGCAGAAGGGTGTGTGATGTCCAGCCAGCCCCAGAATGAGGAAGTACACA
TCATCGAGCTAATCACCCCCAACTCTAACCCCTACAGTGCTTTCCAGGTGGATATAACAATTGATATAAG
ACCTTCTCAAGAGGATCTTGAAGTGGTCAAAAATCTCATCCTGATCTTGAAGTGCAAAAAGTCTGTCAAC
TGGGTGATCAAATCTTTTGATGTTAAGGGAAGCCTGAAAATTATTGCTCCTAACAGTATTGGCTTTGGAA
AAGAGAGTGAAAGATCTATGACAATGACCAAATCAATAAGAGATGACATTCCTTCAACCCAAGGGAATCT
GGTGAAGTGGGCTTTGGACAATGGCTATAGTCCAATAACTTCATACACAATGGCTCCTGTGGCTAATAGA
TTTCATCTTCGGCTTGAAAATAATGCAGAGGAGATGGGAGATGAGGAAGTCCACACTATTCCTCCTGAGC
TACGGATCCTGCTGGACCCTGGTGCCCTGCCTGCCCTGCAGAACCCGCCCATCCGGGGAGGGGAAGGCCA
AAATGGAGGCCTTCCGTTTCCTTTCCCAGATATTTCCAGGAGAGTCTGGAATGAAGAGGGAGAAGATGGG
CTCCCTCGGCCAAAGGACCCTGTCATTCCCAGCATACAACTGTTTCCTGGTCTCAGAGAGCCAGAAGAGG
TGCAAGGGAGCGTGGATATTGCCCTGTCTGTCAAATGTGACAATGAGAAGATGATCGTGGCTGTAGAAAA
AGATTCTTTTCAGGCCAGTGGCTACTCGGGGATGGACGTCACCCTGTTGGATCCTACCTGCAAGGCCAAG
ATGAATGGCACACACTTTGTTTTGGAGTCTCCTCTGAATGGCTGCGGTACTCGGCCCCGGTGGTCAGCCC
TTGATGGTGTGGTCTACTATAACTCCATTGTGATACAGGTTCCAGCCCTTGGGGACAGTAGTGGTTGGCC
AGATGGTTATGAAGATCTGGAGTCAGGTGATAATGGATTTCCGGGAGATATGGATGAAGGAGATGCTTCC
CTGTTCACCCGACCTGAAATCGTGGTGTTTAATTGCAGCCTTCAGCAGGTGAGGAACCCCAGCAGCTTCC
AGGAACAGCCCCACGGAAACATCACCTTCAACATGGAGCTATACAACACTGACCTCTTTTTGGTGCCCTC
CCAGGGCGTCTTCTCTGTGCCAGAGAATGGACACGTTTATGTTGAGGTATCTGTTACTAAGGCTGAACAA
GAACTGGGATTTGCCATCCAAACGTGCTTTATCTCTCCATATTCGAACCCTGATAGGATGTCTCATTACA
CCATTATTGAGAATATTTGTCCTAAAGATGAATCTGTGAAATTCTACAGTCCCAAGAGAGTGCACTTTCC
TATCCCGCAAGCTGACATGGATAAGAAGCGATTCAGCTTTGTCTTCAAGCCTGTCTTCAACACCTCACTG
CTCTTTCTACAGTGTGAGCTGACGCTGTGTACGAAGATGGAGAAGCACCCCCAGAAGTTGCCTAAGTGTG
TGCCTCCTGACGAAGCCTGCACCTCGCTGGACGCCTCGATAATCTGGGCCATGATGCAGAATAAGAAGAC
GTTCACTAAGCCCCTTGCTGTGATCCACCATGAAGCAGAATCTAAAGAAAAAGGTCCAAGCATGAAGGAA
CCAAATCCAATTTCTCCACCAATTTTCCATGGTCTGGACACCCTAACCGTGATGGGCATTGCGTTTGCAG
CCTTTGTGATCGGAGCACTCCTGACGGGGGCCTTGTGGTACATCTATTCTCACACAGGGGAGACAGCAGG
AAGGCAGCAAGTCCCCACCTCCCCGCCAGCCTCGGAAAACAGCAGTGCTGCCCACAGCATCGGCAGCACG
CAGAGCACGCCTTGCTCCAGCAGCAGCACGGCCTAG
