>Addgene plasmid #83095 | pBabe neo TGFBR3-HA | addgene partial sequence | sequence record 160950 | pBABE3 5'-ACCCTAACTGACACACATTCC-3'
GTCGTATGGGTAGGCCGTGCTGCTGCTGGAGCAAGGCGTGCTCTGCGTGCTGCCGATGCTGTGGGCAGCA
CTGCTGTTTTCCGAGGCTGGCGGGGAGGTGGGGACTTGCTGCCTTCCTGCTGTCTCCCCTGTGTGAGAAT
AGATGTACCACAAGGCCCCCGTCAGGAGTGCTCCGATCACAAAGGCTGCAAACGCAATGCCCATCACGGT
TAGGGTGTCCAGACCATGGAAAATTGGTGGAGAAATTGGATTTGGTTCCTTCATGCTTGGACCTTTTTCT
TTAGATTCTGCTTCATGGTGGATCACAGCAAGGGGCTTGGTGAACGTCTTCTTATTCTGCATCATGGCCC
AGATTATCGAGGCGTCCAGCGAGGTGCAGGCTTCGTCAGGAGGCACACACTTAGGCAACTTCTGGGGGTG
CTTCTCCATCTTCGTACACAGCGTCAGCTCACACTGTAGAAAGAGCAGTGAGGTGTTGAAGACAGGCTTG
AAGACAAAGCTGAATCGCTTCTTATCCATGTCAGCTTGCGGGATAGGAAAGTGCACTCTCTTGGGACTGT
AGAATTTCACAGATTCATCTTTAGGACAAATATTCTCAATAATGGTGTAATGAGACATCCTATCAGGGTT
CGAATATGGAGAGATAAAGCACGTTTGGATGGCAAATCCCAGTTCTTGTTCAGCCTTAGTAACAGATACC
TCAACATAAACGTGTCCATTCTCTGGCACAGAGAAGACGCCCTGGGAGGGCACCAAAAAGAGGTCAGTGT
TGTATAGCTCCATGTTGAAGGTGATGTTTCCGTGGGGCTGTTCCTGGA
