>Addgene plasmid #83095 | pBabe neo TGFBR3-HA | addgene partial sequence | sequence record 161262 | pBABE5 5'-CTTTATCCAGCCCTCAC-3'
GTGTGGTGGTACGTAGGAATTCATGACTTCCCATTATGTGATTGCCATCTTTGCCCTGATGAGCTCCTGT
TTAGCCACTGCAGGTCCAGAGCCTGGTGCACTGTGTGAACTGTCACCTGTCAGTGCCTCCCATCCTGTCC
AGGCCTTGATGGAGAGCTTCACTGTTTTGTCAGGCTGTGCCAGCAGAGGCACAACTGGGCTGCCACAGGA
GGTGCATGTCCTGAATCTCCGCACTGCGGGCCAGGGGCCTGGCCAGCTACAGAGAGAGGTCACACTTCAC
CTGAATCCCATCTCCTCAGTCCACATCCACCACAAGTCTGTTGTGTTCCTGCTCAACTCCCCACACCCCC
TGGTGTGGCATCTGAAGACAGAGAGACTTGCCACTGGGGTCTCCAGACTGTTTTTGGTGTCTGAGGGTTC
TGTGGTCCAGTTTTCATCAGCAAACTTCTCCTTGACAGCAGAAACAGAAGAAAGGAACTTCCCCCATGGA
AATGAACATCTGTTAAATTGGGCCCGAAAAGAGTATGGAGCAGTTACTTCATTCACCGAACTCAAGATAG
CAAGAAACATTTATATTAAAGTGGGGGAAGATCAAGTGTTCCCTCCAAAGTGCAACATAGGGAAGAATTT
TCTCTCACTCAATTACCTTGCTGAGTACCTTCAACCCAAAGCAGCAGAAGGGTGTGTGATGTCCAGCCAG
CCCCAGAATGAGGAAGTACACATCATCGAGCTAATCACCCCCAACTCTAACCCCTACAGTGCTTTCCAGG
TGGATATAACAATTGATATAAGA
