[The description below was written by a language model from this plasmid's Addgene catalogue record.]
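Description:
pBabe neo TGFBR3-HA is a retroviral mammalian expression vector built on the pBABE-neo backbone (about 5.3 kb without insert), designed for constitutive expression of human TGFBR3, the type III TGF-β receptor also known as betaglycan. The roughly 2.6 kb TGFBR3 coding sequence was inserted by restriction cloning between EcoRI and SalI sites and carries an HA epitope tag at its C terminus, so the expressed protein can be detected or immunoprecipitated with anti-HA antibodies. The plasmid is maintained in bacteria as a high-copy construct under ampicillin selection. It is propagated in a recombination-deficient strain, a common choice for vectors containing repeated LTR sequences.

No feature table accompanies the record, so the regulatory elements are not explicitly listed. In the pBABE family, the insert is generally transcribed from the Moloney murine leukemia virus 5′ LTR, with a packaging signal allowing the transcript to be encapsidated when the plasmid is introduced into a packaging cell line. A separate internal promoter drives the drug-resistance marker. The resulting replication-defective virus integrates into the genome of dividing target cells, giving stable expression.

The record is internally inconsistent about the mammalian selection marker. It lists puromycin, whereas the name and the pBABE-neo backbone imply neomycin/G418 resistance, so this should be verified before use.

The associated publication concerns GDF11 tumor-suppressor inactivation in triple-negative breast cancer. This suggests the construct was used for stable, tagged TGFBR3 overexpression in studies of TGF-β superfamily signaling in that setting.
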