Addgene plasmid #83095: pBabe neo TGFBR3-HA
Purpose: Retroviral vector for constitutive TGFBR3 expression with C-terminal HA tag
Depositing lab: Kevin Janes. Depositing organization: University of Virginia. Publication: Tumor-Suppressor Inactivation of GDF11 Occurs by Precursor Sequestration in Triple-Negative Breast Cancer. Bajikar SS, Wang CC, Borten MA, Pereira EJ, Atkins KA, Janes KA. Dev Cell. 2017 Nov 20;43(4):418-435.e13. doi: 10.1016/j.devcel.2017.10.027. PubMed 29161592.
Backbone
  Vector backbone: pBABE-neo
  Backbone manufacturer: Addgene #1767
  Backbone size w/o insert (bp): 5330
  Vector type: Mammalian Expression, Retroviral
  Selectable markers: Puromycin
Growth in bacteria
  Bacterial resistance: Ampicillin, 100 μg/mL
  Growth temperature: 37°C
  Growth strain: NEB Stable
  Copy number: High Copy
Gene/Insert
  Gene/Insert name: TGFBR3 (alt name: BGCAN)
  Species: H. sapiens (human)
  Insert size (bp): 2556
  GenBank ID: NM_003243
  Entrez Gene: TGFBR3 (a.k.a. BGCAN, betaglycan)
  Tag / fusion protein: HA (C terminal on insert)
  Cloning method: Restriction Enzyme; 5′ cloning site EcoRI (unknown if destroyed); 3′ cloning site SalI (unknown if destroyed)
  Sequencing primers: 5′ pBABE 5'; 3′ pBABE 3'
Terms and licenses: Academic/Nonprofit Terms; Industry Terms: Not Available to Industry
Depositor comments: Constitutive expression of human TGFBR3 with C-terminal HA tag
How to cite: pBabe neo TGFBR3-HA was a gift from Kevin Janes (Addgene plasmid # 83095 ; http://n2t.net/addgene:83095 ; RRID:Addgene_83095)
